>Addgene plasmid #196860 | pBactin-Nedd1-mOrange2 | addgene full sequence | sequence record 391829 | Addgene NGS Result
CCCCCCCTCCCCACCCCCAATTTTGTATTTATTTATTTTTTAATTATTTTGTGCAGCGATGGGGGCGGGG
GGGGGGGGGGCGCGCGCCAGGCGGGGCGGGGCGGGGCGAGGGGCGGGGCGGGGCGAGGCGGAGAGGTGCG
GCGGCAGCCAATCAGAGCGGCGCGCTCCGAAAGTTTCCTTTTATGGCGAGGCGGCGGCGGCGGCGGCCCT
ATAAAAAGCGAAGCGCGCGGCGGGCGGGAGTCGCTGCGCGCTGCCTTCGCCCCGTGCCCCGCTCCGCCGC
CGCCTCGCGCCGCCCGCCCCGGCTCTGACTGACCGCGTTACTCCCACAGGTGAGCGGGCGGGACGGCCCT
TCTCCTCCGGGCTGTAATTAGCGCTTGGTTTAATGACGGCTCGTTTCTTTTCTGTGGCTGCGTGAAAGCC
TTAAAGGGCTCCGGGAGGGCCCTTTGTGCGGGGGGGAGCGGCTCGGGGGGTGCGTGCGTGTGTGTGTGCG
TGGGGAGCGCCGCGTGCGGCTCCGCGCTGCCCGGCGGCTGTGAGCGCTGCGGGCGCGGCGCGGGGCTTTG
TGCGCTCCGCAGTGTGCGCGAGGGGAGCGCGGCCGGGGGCGGTGCCCCGCGGTGCGGGGGGGGCTGCGAG
GGGAACAAAGGCTGCGTGCGGGGTGTGTGCGKGGGGGGGTGAGCAGGGGGTGTGGGCGCGGCGGTCGGGC
TGTAACCCCCCCCTGCACCCCCCTCCCCGAGTTGCTGAGCACGGCCCGGCTTCGGGTGCGGGGCTCCGTG
CGGGGCGTGGCGCGGGGCTCGCCGTGCCGGGCGGGGGGTGGCGGCAGGTGGGGGTGCCGGGCGGGGCGGG
GCCGCCTCGGGCCGGGGAGGGCTCGGGGGAGGGGCGCGGCGGCCCCCGGAGCGCCGGCGGCTGTCGAGGC
GCGGCGAGCCGCAGCCATTGCCTTTTATGGTAATCGTGCGAGAGGGCGCAGGGACTTCCTTTGTCCCAAA
TCTGTGCGGAGCCGAAATCTGGGAGGCGCCGCCGCACCCCCTCTAGCGGGCGCGGGGCGAAGCGGTGCGG
CGCCGGCAGGAAGGAAATGGGCGGGGAGGGCCTTCGTGCGTCGCCGCGCCGCCGTCCCCTTCTCCATCTC
CAGCCTCGGGGCTGTCCGCAGGGGGACGGCTGCCTTCGGGGGGGACGGGGCAGGGCGGGGTTCGGCTTCT
GGCGTGTGACCGGCGGGGTTTATATCTTCCCTTCTCTGTTCCTCCGCAGCCCCCAAGCTAGCAGCCACCA
TGCAGGAAAACCTCAGATTTGCCTCATCAGGAGATGATGTTAAAATATGGGATGCTTCGTTTCTGACATT
GGTGGATAAATTCAACCCCCACACGTCACCGCATGGAATCAGTTCAATCTGTTGGAGCAGCAATAATAAC
TTCCTAGTGACTGCGTCTTCTGGTGGTGACAAAATAGTGGTGTCAAGTTGCAAATGTAAGCCCGTTCCAC
TTTTGGAGCTTGCAGAAGGGCAAAAGCAGACATGTGTCGATTTAAATTCTACATCAATGTATTTGGCAAG
TGGAGGCCTAAATAACACTGTTAATATTTGGGATTTAAAGTCAAAACGACTTCATCGGTCTCTTAAGGAC
CATAAACGGGAAGTAACTTGTGTGGCGTACAATTGGAATGATTGTTACATTGCTTCCGGGTCTCTCAGTG
GTGAGATTATCTTACACAGCGTAACCACTAATACCTCCAGTACGCCTTTCGGCCATGGGAGTAAGCAGCC
TGTCCGGCACATCAAGTACTCGTTGTTTAGGAAGTCTCTCTTGGGCAGCGTTTCGGATAATGGAGTAGTG
ACCCTCTGGGATGTGAACAGTCAGAGTGCATACCACAGCTTTGACAGTACACACAAAGCCCCAGCTTCAG
GCCTCTGCTTCTCTCCTGTCAACGAACTGCTGTTTGTGACCATAGGCCTGGATAAAAGAATCATCCTGTA
TGACACTTCAAGTAAGAAGCTGGTGAAAACTTTAGTGGCTGACACTCCTCTGACTGCTGTAGATTTTATG
CCAGATGGAGCCAGTTTGGCTATTGGATCCTCCCGTGGGAAAATATATCAGTATGACTTAAGGATGCTGA
AATCTCCCGTGAAAACCATCAGCGCCCACAAGACATCTGTGCAGTGTATAGCATTTCAGTACTCCACATC
TCTGACGAAGGCAAGTTTAAATAAAGGCTGCTCAAATAAGGCCACGGCAGCGAATAAACGGAGTGTTCCT
GTGGGCAGCAGCAGTGGGGCTGCCCAGAATTCTGGAATTGTCAGAGAAGCACCCAGCCCTTCCATTGCCA
CAGTTCTCCCACAGCCCGTGACGACAGCTGTGGGCAAAGGAGCAGGGGCTGCTCAGGACGAAGCAGGTTT
GCCTCGAAGCAAAAATACAGATATCTTATCTAAGGAAACTGATGCTGGAAAAAGTCAAGACTTCTCCAGC
TTTGATGACACGGGGAAGAGTAGTTTAGGGGACATGTTTTCACCAATTAGAGATGATGCTGTAGTCAACA
AAGGAGGTGACGAGTCTGTAGGCAAAGGAGATGGCCTTGACTTTCTACCACAGCTAAACTCGGTGTTCCC
CCTGAGGAAGAATGCAGGCTCCTCCAGCACTCTGGTGCTGCACTCCAGCCCTTTTAATGTCCTTATGGGG
ACAGGGAAGGAAGAGCATGAGAGTCACGAGCTGTCAGCCGAGTCTAAGAAGGCACACCTTGGGAAGCCGG
AGCCTAAGGACTCCTTGAAGCAGTTTACAAAGTTGATCTCCTCTGGTGCTGAACCTGGAATTCTAAACAC
CTGTCCATCATCTAACCAAGCAAGAAATCTTGAAAAGTTTGAAAAGCCAGAAAAAGATATTGAAGTCCAG
TTGATGCACGAACCCTCAGTCAATGGACCCTCAACCCCAGTACCAAAGGCAGCCTCCTCCGTCACTGCTG
GAGTAGCCAGTTCACTCTCAGAAAAAATAGTCGACACCCTTGGGAACAGTCGGCCGGCCGCGCCACTTAC
CTCTGTCCAGATCCGCTTCATTCAGAACATGATACAAGAAACCCTGGATGACTTCAGGGAAGCTTGCCAT
AGGGACATTGTGAATCTGCAAGTGGAAATGATTAAACAGTTTCATATGCAACTGAATGAAATGCACTCTT
TGCTGGAAAGATACTCAGTGAATGAAGGCTTAGTGGCTGAGATCGAAAGGCTGCGAGAAGAAAACAAAAG
GCTGCGGGCCCACTTCTCAAGCCTCCTCGACGGCAGCAAGCTTGGTGGAGGCAGCGCATCAGGCGGAAGC
GGAAGCAGATCTATGGTGAGCAAGGGCGAGGAGAATAACATGGCCATCATCAAGGAGTTCATGCGCTTCA
AGGTGCGCATGGAGGGCTCCGTGAACGGCCACGAGTTCGAGATCGAGGGCGAGGGCGAGGGCCGCCCCTA
CGAGGGCTTTCAGACCGCTAAGCTGAAGGTGACCAAGGGTGGCCCCCTGCCCTTCGCCTGGGACATCCTG
TCCCCTCATTTCACCTACGGCTCCAAGGCCTACGTGAAGCACCCCGCCGACATCCCCGACTACTTCAAGC
TGTCCTTCCCCGAGGGCTTCAAGTGGGAGCGCGTGATGAACTACGAGGACGGCGGCGTGGTGACCGTGAC
CCAGGACTCCTCCCTGCAGGACGGCGAGTTCATCTACAAGGTGAAGCTGCGCGGCACCAACTTCCCCTCC
GACGGCCCCGTGATGCAGAAGAAGACCATGGGCTGGGAGGCCTCCTCCGAGCGGATGTACCCCGAGGACG
GTGCCCTGAAGGGCAAGATCAAGATGAGGCTGAAGCTGAAGGACGGCGGCCACTACACCTCCGAGGTCAA
GACCACCTACAAGGCCAAGAAGCCCGTGCAGCTGCCCGGCGCCTACATCGTCGACATCAAGTTGGACATC
ACCTCCCACAACGAGGACTACACCATCGTGGAACAGTACGAACGCGCCGAGGGCCGCCACTCCACCGGCG
GCATGGACGAGCTGTACAAGTAAGCGGCCGCCATATGCATCCTAGGCCTATTAATATTCCGGAGTATACG
TAGCCGGCTAACGTTAACAACCGGTACCTCTAGATAAGTAATGATCATAATCAGCCATATCACATCTGTA
GAGGTTTTACTTGCTTTAAAAAACCTCCCACACCTCCCCCTGAACCTGAAACATAAAATGAATGCAATTG
TTGTTGTTAACTTGTTTATTGCAGCTTATAATGGTTACAAATAAAGCAATAGCATCACAAATTTCACAAA
TAAAGCATTTTTTTCACTGCATTCTAGTTGTGGTTTGTCCAAACTCATCAATGTATCTTATCATGTCTGG
ATCAATTCGTAATCATGTCATAGCTGTTTCCTGTGTGAAATTGTTATCCGCTCACAATTCCACACAACAT
ACGAGCCGGAAGCATAAAGTGTAAAGCCTGGGGTGCCTAATGAGTGAGCTAACTCACATTAATTGCGTTG
CGCTCACTGCCCGCTTTCCAGTCGGGAAACCTGTCGTGCCAGCTGCATTAATGAATCGGCCAACGCGCGG
GGAGAGGCGGTTTGCGTATTGGGCGCTCTTCCGCTTCCTCGCTCACTGACTCGCTGCGCTCGGTCGTTCG
GCTGCGGCGAGCGGTATCAGCTCACTCAAAGGCGGTAATACGGTTATCCACAGAATCAGGGGATAACGCA
GGAAAGAACATGTGAGCAAAAGGCCAGCAAAAGGCCAGGAACCGTAAAAAGGCCGCGTTGCTGGCGTTTT
TCCATAGGCTCCGCCCCCCTGACGAGCATCACAAAAATCGACGCTCAAGTCAGAGGTGGCGAAACCCGAC
AGGACTATAAAGATACCAGGCGTTTCCCCCTGGAAGCTCCCTCGTGCGCTCTCCTGTTCCGACCCTGCCG
CTTACCGGATACCTGTCCGCCTTTCTCCCTTCGGGAAGCGTGGCGCTTTCTCATAGCTCACGCTGTAGGT
ATCTCAGTTCGGTGTAGGTCGTTCGCTCCAAGCTGGGCTGTGTGCACGAACCCCCCGTTCAGCCCGACCG
CTGCGCCTTATCCGGTAACTATCGTCTTGAGTCCAACCCGGTAAGACACGACTTATCGCCACTGGCAGCA
GCCACTGGTAACAGGATTAGCAGAGCGAGGTATGTAGGCGGTGCTACAGAGTTCTTGAAGTGGTGGCCTA
ACTACGGCTACACTAGAAGAACAGTATTTGGTATCTGCGCTCTGCTGAAGCCAGTTACCTTCGGAAAAAG
AGTTGGTAGCTCTTGATCCGGCAAACAAACCACCGCTGGTAGCGGTGGTTTTTTTGTTTGCAAGCAGCAG
ATTACGCGCAGAAAAAAAGGATCTCAAGAAGATCCTTTGATCTTTTCTACGGGGTCTGACGCTCAGTGGA
ACGAAAACTCACGTTAAGGGATTTTGGTCATGAGATTATCAAAAAGGATCTTCACCTAGATCCTTTTAAA
TTAAAAATGAAGTTTTAAATCAATCTAAAGTATATATGAGTAAACTTGGTCTGACAGTTACCAATGCTTA
ATCAGTGAGGCACCTATCTCAGCGATCTGTCTATTTCGTTCATCCATAGTTGCCTGACTCCCCGTCGTGT
AGATAACTACGATACGGGAGGGCTTACCATCTGGCCCCAGTGCTGCAATGATACCGCGAGACCCACGCTC
ACCGGCTCCAGATTTATCAGCAATAAACCAGCCAGCCGGAAGGGCCGAGCGCAGAAGTGGTCCTGCAACT
TTATCCGCCTCCATCCAGTCTATTAATTGTTGCCGGGAAGCTAGAGTAAGTAGTTCGCCAGTTAATAGTT
TGCGCAACGTTGTTGCCATTGCTACAGGCATCGTGGTGTCACGCTCGTCGTTTGGTATGGCTTCATTCAG
CTCCGGTTCCCAACGATCAAGGCGAGTTACATGATCCCCCATGTTGTGCAAAAAAGCGGTTAGCTCCTTC
GGTCCTCCGATCGTTGTCAGAAGTAAGTTGGCCGCAGTGTTATCACTCATGGTTATGGCAGCACTGCATA
ATTCTCTTACTGTCATGCCATCCGTAAGATGCTTTTCTGTGACTGGTGAGTACTCAACCAAGTCATTCTG
AGAATAGTGTATGCGGCGACCGAGTTGCTCTTGCCCGGCGTCAATACGGGATAATACCGCGCCACATAGC
AGAACTTTAAAAGTGCTCATCATTGGAAAACGTTCTTCGGGGCGAAAACTCTCAAGGATCTTACCGCTGT
TGAGATCCAGTTCGATGTAACCCACTCGTGCACCCAACTGATCTTCAGCATCTTTTACTTTCACCAGCGT
TTCTGGGTGAGCAAAAACAGGAAGGCAAAATGCCGCAAAAAAGGGAATAAGGGCGACACGGAAATGTTGA
ATACTCATACTCTTCCTTTTTCAATATTATTGAAGCATTTATCAGGGTTATTGTCTCATGAGCGGATACA
TATTTGAATGTATTTAGAAAAATAAACAAATAGGGGTTCCGCGCACATTTCCCCGAAAAGTGCCACCTGA
CGTCTAAGAAACCATTATTATCATGACATTAACCTATAAAAATAGGCGTATCACGAGGCCCTTTCGTCTC
GCGCGTTTCGGTGATGACGGTGAAAACCTCTGACACATGCAGCTCCCGGAGACGGTCACAGCTTGTCTGT
AAGCGGATGCCGGGAGCAGACAAGCCCGTCAGGGCGCGTCAGCGGGTGTTGGCGGGTGTCGGGGCTGGCT
TAACTATGCGGCATCAGAGCAGATTGTACTGAGAGTGCACCATATGCGGTGTGAAATACCGCACAGATGC
GTAAGGAGAAAATACCGCATCAGGCGCCATTCGCCATTCAGGCTGCGCAACTGTTGGGAAGGGCGATCGG
TGCGGGCCTCTTCGCTATTACGCCAGCTGGCGAAAGGGGGATGTGCTGCAAGGCGATTAAGTTGGGTAAC
GCCAGGGTTTTCCCAGTCACGACGTTGTAAAACGACGGCCAGTGCCAAGTTGGGATCTTTGCATTGGCCC
ACGGCTCTCAGGATGGGGATGCTCCCCTTCAGCACCCGGTTCCCCTTGGAAACTGATGGTCCTGGCTCTG
TGGCATGGCAGTGGCACTGTGAGGAGCCCCCTACCAGCAGCACACAGTGGGGTTGGCACTGCCACGCTCC
GGATGCCGCGCTCTGATCCAACCCCATAATCAAGGGAACCCGAATTGCCCCATCATTGCCCCCACCACCC
CCATCCTGCCGGGCCCTCACACCCCACGCTGCCTTCTGGTGACATTCCCCAGCCCAAACCCACGGCTTCA
TGGCTACCGCGGGGCATTTCCCATTGCCGCCCCATTATCAGCTCTGCACACCTCCCGCTGTACCCATGCC
TCGTGGCTGCCCTTCTTTGACGTATAATCTTCTAATTAATACCCGGCCTTGTCAAAGTGGAGCACAAACG
TTAATTAATTCCCCAGCAGGCAGGTAATTAACAGTGTGACTCCCTTTTTGCTGCGAGTGGGGCTGATACA
GAGAGATGTGGCACTATGGAGCCCACGGGGTCCTGGCACTGGGTGCCCACGGAGGTCCCCATGTGCTGCA
GTGTCACCGCCTCCGAGGAGACAGTATTGTCCCTGCGGTGTCCCTGCAGCTCAGCTCTGTCCACAGGGCC
ACCTCCAGTTTGGAGGGGACACAATGCAGCCCCGATGCAACCCATCCTCGCAGCATCCCAGGGACAAAGA
CCCCACTGCAAGACCGCACACAGGGCTGGGTCCCGCTCCCCTAATATCTACAGTGCTTCTTGCATGGCCC
CTTAATCAATGCAGTTAATCAGCATGCGCTCATGCACCGCTCTGGAGCTGCAAAGCCCCTCGCAGCGCTG
CTCACCAACACCGCGCACCGCCCCGGCCCAGCCTGCAGCACGCGCTGCAAACAGGAAAGAAACAAAATAT
TGCCCAAATGTAGGCAAAGGCATTCGGCTGCCTTGACCTCCGCCGGGCCGGGCCCTGCCTGACTCAGCTC
CTTACTCAGCGCTCGCTTCCTCCCTCCGGCTGCCACCGCCGCAGCGCACACCCTGACAAAGAGTGGCCCT
TAACGGGCTCTGAGGTGCACCCAGCAGTGCACTCAGCAGTCCAAGGGCCGGCCTGGAGGTTTGCACCGCT
ACGTGCTGACATTAGCATTGAACTTGGCCCTGGGTAGTGCTGCAGGCCGGGCGGGGTGGGTGTAGAGAGT
GCAGCGCGCGTTGCACCCGGTGCCCCTTCCCCTCCCTTGCATCCCAGCAGGCTGCACCCCAGCACCAGGC
CCGTGCATGCATGCTCCTGGTGTTATTGCAGCCTGGTGCATGCATGCGTCTTGATGGTGCAGCGCTGTGC
ATGCATCCTCCTTGGTGTGTAGCAGTCTAGTGCATGCATACCCCTCGGTGTTATTGCTGCTCTGTGCACG
CACGCTCATTGTATCACTTCATCCCAGTGCATGCACTCACACTGGAGCGATTGCTGCTCGGTGCACGCAC
ACTCATTGTATCACTGCAGCTCAGTGGCTGCACGCACACCGGTGTTATTGCTGCTCGGTGCGTGCATGCA
CATCAGTGTCGCTGCAGCTCAGTGCATGCACGCTCATTGCCCATCGCTATCCCTGCCTCTCCTGCTGGCG
CTCCCCGGGAGGTGACTTCAAGGGGACCGCAGGACCACCTCGGGGGTGGGGGGAGGGCTGCACACGCGGA
CCCCGCTCCCCCTCCCCAACAAAGCACTGTGGAATCAAAAAGGGGGGAGGGGGGATGGAGGGGCGCGTCA
CACCCCCGCCCCACACCCTCACCTCGAGGTGAGCCCCACGTTCTGCTTCACTCTCCCCATCTC
Features (pLannotate 1.2.2; 16 found; start..end, strand, type, name):
    237..1206    +  intron         chimeric intron: chimera between introns from chicken β-actin and rabbit β-globin
   1260..3236    +  CDS            Nedd1: NEDD1_MOUSE - Also known as Nedd-1. Experimental evidence at protein level: Swiss-Prot protein existence level 1. Required for mitosis progression. Promotes the nucleation of microtubules from the spindle (By similarity). May play an important role during the embryonic development and differentiation of the central nervous system (PubMed:1378265). From Mus musculus (Mouse).
   3303..4010    +  CDS            mOrange2: mOrange2 is a basic (constitutively fluorescent) orange fluorescent protein published in 2008, derived from Discosoma sp.. It has high acid sensitivity.
   4101..4186    +  CDS            large T antigen (fragment): large T antigen from SV40 (simian virus 40)
   4209..4343    +  polyA_signal   SV40 poly(A) signal: SV40 polyadenylation signal
   4381..4397    -  protein_bind   lac operator: The lac repressor binds to the lac operator to inhibit transcription in E. coli. This inhibition can be relieved by adding lactose or isopropyl-β-D-thiogalactopyranoside (IPTG). lac repressor encoded by lacI
   4405..4435    -  promoter       lac promoter: promoter for the E. coli lac operon
   4450..4471    -  protein_bind   CAP binding site: CAP binding activates transcription in the presence of cAMP. E. coli catabolite activator protein
   4484..4576    -  CDS            lacI (fragment): lac repressor; lacI; The lac repressor binds to the lac operator to inhibit transcription in E. coli. This inhibition can be relieved by adding lactose or isopropyl-β-D-thiogalactopyranoside (IPTG).
   4759..5347    -  rep_origin     ori: high-copy-number ColE1/pMB1/pBR322/pUC origin of replication
   5518..6378    -  CDS            AmpR: β-lactamase; bla; confers resistance to ampicillin, carbenicillin, and related antibiotics
   6379..6483    -  promoter       AmpR promoter: bla
   6578..6613    +  CDS            rop (fragment): Rop protein, which maintains plasmids at low copy number; rop
   6715..6814    +  misc_feature   bom (fragment): basis of mobility region from pBR322
   6820..6974    -  CDS            lacZα (fragment): LacZα fragment of β-galactosidase; lacZ fragment
   8774..236     +  promoter       chicken β-actin promoter (across the origin): No description available
