[The description below was written by a language model from this plasmid's Addgene catalogue record and pLannotate feature annotations shown in this document.]
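Description:
pBactin-Nedd1-mOrange2 is a mammalian expression plasmid of about 8.8 kb, built on the pBeta-actin-Tubg1-mEGFP backbone. It drives constitutive expression of rat Nedd1 (neural precursor cell expressed, developmentally down-regulated 1) fused to the orange fluorescent protein mOrange2. In E. coli it is maintained at high copy through a ColE1/pUC-type origin and selected with ampicillin via the β-lactamase gene and its native promoter. The backbone also carries short remnants of lac regulatory elements, lacI, lacZα, rop and the pBR322 bom region. These appear to be cloning leftovers rather than functional parts. No mammalian selection marker is annotated, which is consistent with use by transient transfection or similar direct delivery.

The expression cassette begins with the chicken β-actin promoter, which spans the sequence origin, followed by an intron. The catalogue entry describes this intron as the chicken β-actin intron, while the automated annotation matches it to the chimeric chicken β-actin/rabbit β-globin intron. Including an intron generally improves transcript processing and expression. The Nedd1 coding sequence follows. The annotation tool matched it to the mouse protein, but the record gives the species as rat. mOrange2 lies downstream after a short gap, placing the fluorophore at the C-terminus of Nedd1. The roughly 2.8 kb fusion sits between retained NheI and NotI sites and is terminated by an SV40 polyadenylation signal, which is preceded by a small SV40 large T antigen fragment.

Nedd1 promotes microtubule nucleation. The associated publication concerns centrosomal microtubule nucleation during radial migration of projection neurons in the developing brain, so the fusion is presumably used as a fluorescent marker for Nedd1 localisation in neurons.
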