Addgene plasmid #196860: pBactin-Nedd1-mOrange2
Purpose: Expression of neural precursor cell expressed developmentally down-regulated 1 (Nedd1) fused to mOrange2
Depositing lab: Frank Bradke. Depositing organization: Deutsches Zentrum fuer Neurodegenerative Erkrankungen (DZNE). Publication: Centrosomal microtubule nucleation regulates radial migration of projection neurons independently of polarization in the developing brain. Vinopal S, Dupraz S, Alfadil E, Pietralla T, Bendre S, Stiess M, Falk S, Camargo Ortega G, Maghelli N, Tolic IM, Smejkal J, Gotz M, Bradke F. Neuron. 2023 Apr 19;111(8):1241-1263.e16. doi: 10.1016/j.neuron.2023.01.020. Epub 2023 Feb 15. PubMed 36796357.
Backbone
  Vector backbone: pBeta-actin-Tubg1-mEGFP
  Backbone size w/o insert (bp): 6040
  Vector type: Mammalian Expression
Growth in bacteria
  Bacterial resistance: Ampicillin, 100 μg/mL
  Growth temperature: 37°C
  Growth strain: DH5alpha
  Copy number: High Copy
Gene/Insert
  Gene/Insert name: Nedd1-mOrange2
  Species: R. norvegicus (rat)
  Insert size (bp): 2781
  Entrez Gene: Nedd1
  Promoter: Chicken bactin (plus Chicken bactin intron)
  Cloning method: Restriction Enzyme; 5′ cloning site NheI (not destroyed); 3′ cloning site NotI (not destroyed)
  Sequencing primers: 5′ pCAG forward (5'-GCAACGTGCTGGTTATTGTG-3'); 3′ SV40pA-R (5'-GAAATTTGTGATGCTATTGC-3')
Resource information
  A portion of this plasmid was derived from a plasmid made by: pBeta-actin [Kapitein et al. , 2010]
Terms and licenses: Academic/Nonprofit Terms; Industry Terms: Not Available to Industry
How to cite: pBactin-Nedd1-mOrange2 was a gift from Frank Bradke (Addgene plasmid # 196860 ; http://n2t.net/addgene:196860 ; RRID:Addgene_196860)
